Addgene plasmid #11011: EGFR WT
Purpose: Retroviral construct for expressing human EGFR in human cells
Depositing lab: Matthew Meyerson. Depositing organization: Dana-Farber Cancer Institute. Publication: Oncogenic Transformation by Inhibitor-Sensitive and -Resistant EGFR Mutants. Greulich H, Chen TH, Feng W, Janne PA, Alvarez JV, Zappaterra M, Bulmer SE, Frank DA, Hahn WC, Sellers WR, Meyerson M. PLoS Med. 2005 Oct 4. 2(11):e313. 10.1371/journal.pmed.0020313 PubMed 16187797.
Backbone
  Vector backbone: pBABE puro
  Backbone size w/o insert (bp): 5169
  Vector type: Mammalian Expression, Retroviral
  Selectable markers: Puromycin
  Backbone manufacturer: available at Addgene
Growth in bacteria
  Bacterial resistance: Ampicillin, 100 μg/mL
  Growth temperature: 37°C
  Growth strain: DH5alpha
  Copy number: High Copy
Gene/Insert
  Gene/Insert name: EGFR (alt names: epidermal growth factor receptor; ERBB)
  Species: H. sapiens (human)
  Insert size (bp): 3639
  Entrez Gene: EGFR (a.k.a. ERBB, ERBB1, ERRP, HER1, NISBD2, NNCIS, PIG61, mENA)
  Cloning method: Restriction Enzyme; 5′ cloning site SnaBI (destroyed during cloning); 3′ cloning site SnaBI (destroyed during cloning)
  Sequencing primers: 5′ pBABE5'
Terms and licenses: Academic/Nonprofit Terms; Industry Terms: Not Available to Industry
Depositor comments: Author has deposited the sequence of the insert to Addgene. Click on "sequence" to view. EGFR was amplified with the primers 5'-GATGATATCATGCGACCCTCCGGGAC-3' and 5'-ATCGATATCTCATGCTCCAATAAATTC-3', digested with EcoRV, and inserted into the SnaB1 site of pBabe-Puro.
How to cite: EGFR WT was a gift from Matthew Meyerson (Addgene plasmid # 11011 ; http://n2t.net/addgene:11011 ; RRID:Addgene_11011)
