[The description below was written by a language model from this plasmid's Addgene catalogue record and pLannotate feature annotations shown in this document.]
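Description:
EGFR WT is a Moloney murine leukemia virus–based retroviral expression plasmid built on the pBABE puro backbone, carrying the wild-type human epidermal growth factor receptor (EGFR, also known as ERBB1/HER1) coding sequence. It is propagated in E. coli as a high-copy plasmid through a ColE1/pUC-type origin and is selected with ampicillin via the β-lactamase gene and its native promoter. The sequenced record is about 8.7 kb, roughly consistent with the stated backbone and an insert of about 3.6 kb. According to the depositor, the EGFR open reading frame was PCR-amplified, cut with EcoRV and ligated blunt into the SnaBI site of the vector, which destroyed the site at both junctions.

The proviral cassette lies on the reverse strand of the sequence record. Reading in its own orientation, it begins with the 5′ LTR (which spans the plasmid's numbering origin), followed by a Ψ packaging signal and a truncated gag segment lacking its start codon, which together promote efficient encapsidation of the genomic RNA without producing Gag protein. EGFR comes next and has no dedicated internal promoter annotated, so its transcription is expected to come from the 5′ LTR. Downstream, an SV40 enhancer/early promoter drives puromycin N-acetyltransferase, allowing selection of transduced cells, and the 3′ LTR closes the provirus. The annotation tool labels a short piece of this region as a ΔU3 fragment alongside a longer LTR match. No epitope tags or reporters are annotated.

Because gag, pol and env functions are absent, virus must be produced in a packaging system that supplies them in trans. The construct is intended for stable expression of wild-type EGFR in mammalian cells, and the associated study examined oncogenic transformation by inhibitor-sensitive and inhibitor-resistant EGFR mutants.
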