Features (pLannotate 1.2.2; 12 found; start..end, strand, type, name):
    473..577     +  promoter       AmpR promoter: bla
    578..1438    +  CDS            AmpR: β-lactamase; bla; confers resistance to ampicillin, carbenicillin, and related antibiotics
   1598..2186    +  rep_origin     ori: high-copy-number ColE1/pMB1/pBR322/pUC origin of replication
   2369..2421    +  CDS            lacI (fragment): lac repressor; lacI; The lac repressor binds to the lac operator to inhibit transcription in E. coli. This inhibition can be relieved by adding lactose or isopropyl-β-D-thiogalactopyranoside (IPTG).
   2487..2956    -  LTR            LTR: long terminal repeat from Moloney murine leukemia virus
   2957..3078    -  LTR            3' LTR (ΔU3) (fragment): self-inactivating 3' long terminal repeat (LTR) from Moloney murine leukemia virus
   3177..3776    -  CDS            PuroR: puromycin N-acetyltransferase; pac from Streptomyces alboniger; confers resistance to puromycin
   3786..4115    -  promoter       SV40 promoter: SV40 enhancer and early promoter
   4160..7789    -  CDS            EGFR (sequence withheld): EGFR_HUMAN - Also known as ERBB, ERBB1, HER1. Experimental evidence at protein level: Swiss-Prot protein existence level 1. (Microbial infection) Acts as a receptor for hepatitis C virus (HCV) in hepatocytes and facilitates its cell entry. Mediates HCV entry by promoting the formation of the CD81-CLDN1 receptor complexes that are essential for HCV entry and by enhancing membrane fusion of cells expressing HCV envelope glycoproteins. From Homo sapiens (Human).
   7817..8233    -  CDS            gag (truncated): truncated Moloney murine leukemia virus (MMLV) gag gene lacking the start codon
   8300..8574    -  misc_feature   MESV Ψ (fragment): packaging signal of murine embryonic stem cell virus
   8698..442     -  LTR            LTR (across the origin): long terminal repeat from Moloney murine leukemia virus
>Addgene plasmid #11011 | EGFR WT | addgene full sequence | sequence record 372923 | Addgene NGS Result
TCACTCAGAGGAGACCCTCCCAAGGAACAGCGAGACCACAAGTCGGATGCAACTGCAAGAGGGTTTATTG
GATACACGGGTACCCGGGCGACTCAGTCAATCGGAGGACTGGCGCCCCGAGTGAGGGGTTGTGGGCTCTT
TTATTGAGCTCGGGGAGCAGAAGCGCGCGAACAGAAGCGAGAAGCGAACTGATTGGTTAGTTCAAATAAG
GCACAGGGTCATTTCAGGTCCTTGGGGCACCCTGGAAACATCTGATGGTTCTCTAGAAACTGCTGAGGGC
TGGACCGCATCTGGGGACCATCTGTTCTTGGCCCTGAGCCGGGGCAGGAACTGCTTACCACAGATATCCT
GTTTGGCCCATATTCAGCTGTTCCATCTGTTCTTGGCCCTGAGCCGGGGCAGGAACTGCTTACCACAGAT
ATCCTGTTTGGCCCATATTCAGGCTGCAGGTGGCACTTTTCGGGGAAATGTGCGCGGAACCCCTATTTGT
TTATTTTTCTAAATACATTCAAATATGTATCCGCTCATGAGACAATAACCCTGATAAATGCTTCAATAAT
ATTGAAAAAGGAAGAGTATGAGTATTCAACATTTCCGTGTCGCCCTTATTCCCTTTTTTGCGGCATTTTG
CCTTCCTGTTTTTGCTCACCCAGAAACGCTGGTGAAAGTAAAAGATGCTGAAGATCAGTTGGGTGCACGA
GTGGGTTACATCGAACTGGATCTCAACAGCGGTAAGATCCTTGAGAGTTTTCGCCCCGAAGAACGTTTTC
CAATGATGAGCACTTTTAAAGTTCTGCTATGTGGCGCGGTATTATCCCGTATTGACGCCGGGCAAGAGCA
ACTCGGTCGCCGCATACACTATTCTCAGAATGACTTGGTTGAGTACTCACCAGTCACAGAAAAGCATCTT
ACGGATGGCATGACAGTAAGAGAATTATGCAGTGCTGCCATAACCATGAGTGATAACACTGCGGCCAACT
TACTTCTGACAACGATCGGAGGACCGAAGGAGCTAACCGCTTTTTTGCACAACATGGGGGATCATGTAAC
TCGCCTTGATCGTTGGGAACCGGAGCTGAATGAAGCCATACCAAACGACGAGCGTGACACCACGATGCCT
GTAGCAATGGCAACAACGTTGCGCAAACTATTAACTGGCGAACTACTTACTCTAGCTTCCCGGCAACAAT
TAATAGACTGGATGGAGGCGGATAAAGTTGCAGGACCACTTCTGCGCTCGGCCCTTCCGGCTGGCTGGTT
TATTGCTGATAAATCTGGAGCCGGTGAGCGTGGGTCTCGCGGTATCATTGCAGCACTGGGGCCAGATGGT
AAGCCCTCCCGTATCGTAGTTATCTACACGACGGGGAGTCAGGCAACTATGGATGAACGAAATAGACAGA
TCGCTGAGATAGGTGCCTCACTGATTAAGCATTGGTAACTGTCAGACCAAGTTTACTCATATATACTTTA
GATTGATTTGCGGCCGCAAAAGGATCTAGGTGAAGATCCTTTTTGATAATCTCATGACCAAAATCCCTTA
ACGTGAGTTTTCGTTCCACTGAGCGTCAGACCCCGTAGAAAAGATCAAAGGATCTTCTTGAGATCCTTTT
TTTCTGCGCGTAATCTGCTGCTTGCAAACAAAAAAACCACCGCTACCAGCGGTGGTTTGTTTGCCGGATC
AAGAGCTACCAACTCTTTTTCCGAAGGTAACTGGCTTCAGCAGAGCGCAGATACCAAATACTGTTCTTCT
AGTGTAGCCGTAGTTAGGCCACCACTTCAAGAACTCTGTAGCACCGCCTACATACCTCGCTCTGCTAATC
CTGTTACCAGTGGCTGCTGCCAGTGGCGATAAGTCGTGTCTTACCGGGTTGGACTCAAGACGATAGTTAC
CGGATAAGGCGCAGCGGTCGGGCTGAACGGGGGGTTCGTGCACACAGCCCAGCTTGGAGCGAACGACCTA
CACCGAACTGAGATACCTACAGCGTGAGCTATGAGAAAGCGCCACGCTTCCCGAAGGGAGAAAGGCGGAC
AGGTATCCGGTAAGCGGCAGGGTCGGAACAGGAGAGCGCACGAGGGAGCTTCCAGGGGGAAACGCCTGGT
ATCTTTATAGTCCTGTCGGGTTTCGCCACCTCTGACTTGAGCGTCGATTTTTGTGATGCTCGTCAGGGGG
GCGGAGCCTATGGAAAAACGCCAGCAACGCGGCCTTTTTACGGTTCCTGGCCTTTTGCTGGCCTTTTGCT
CACATGTTCTTTCCTGCGTTATCCCCTGATTCTGTGGATAACCGTATTACCGCCTTTGAGTGAGCTGATA
CCGCTCGCCGCAGCCGAACGACCGAGCGCAGCGAGTCAGTGAGCGAGGAAGCGGAAGAGCGCCCAATACG
CAAACCGCCTCTCCCCGCGCGTTGGCCGATTCATTAATGCAACTATGGCCATTTAATGTAAATACTTAAG
AAAAAAAACCAAATTAATTTTGATACATGCTGCATGTGAAAGACCCCCGCTGACGGGTAGTCAATCACTC
AGAGGAGACCCTCCCAAGGAACAGCGAGACCACAAGTCGGATGCAACTGCAAGAGGGTTTATTGGATACA
CGGGTACCCGGGCGACTCAGTCAATCGGAGGACTGGCGCCCCGAGTGAGGGGTTGTGGGCTCTTTTATTG
AGCTCGGGGAGCAGAAGCGCGCGAACAGAAGCGAGAAGCGAACTGATTGGTTAGTTCAAATAAGGCACAG
GGTCATTTCAGGTCCTTGGGGCACCCTGGAAACATCTGATGGTTCTCTAGAAACTGCTGAGGGCTGGACC
GCATCTGGGGACCATCTGTTCTTGGCCCTGAGCCGGGGCAGGAACTGCTTACCACAGATATCCTGTTTGG
CCCATATTCAGCTGTTCCATCTGTTCTTGGCCCTGAGCCGGGGCAGGAACTGCTTACCACAGATATCCTG
TTTGGCCCATATTCAGCTGTTCCATCTGTTCCTGACCTTGATCTGAACTTCTCTATTCTCAGTTATGTAT
TTTTCCATGCCTTGCAAAATGGCGTTACTTAAGCTAGCTTGCCAAACCTACAGGTGGGGTCTTTCATTCC
CCCCTTTTTCTGGAGACTAAATAAAATCTTTTATTTTATCGATGCATGGGGTCGTGCGCTCCTTTCGGTC
GGGCGCTGCGGGTCGTGGGGCGGGCGTCAGGCACCGGGCTTGCGGGTCATGCACCAGGTGCGCGGTCCTT
CGGGCACCTCGACGTCGGCGGTGACGGTGAAGCCGAGCCGCTCGTAGAAGGGGAGGTTGCGGGGCGCGGA
GGTCTCCAGGAAGGCGGGCACCCCGGCGCGCTCGGCCGCCTCCACTCCGGGGAGCACGACGGCGCTGCCC
AGACCCTTGCCCTGGTGGTCGGGCGAGACGCCGACGGTGGCCAGGAACCACGCGGGCTCCTTGGGCCGGT
GCGGCGCCAGGAGGCCTTCCATCTGTTGCTGCGCGGCCAGCCGGGAACCGCTCAACTCGGCCATGCGCGG
GCCGATCTCGGCGAACACCGCCCCCGCTTCGACGCTCTCCGGCGTGGTCCAGACCGCCACCGCGGCGCCG
TCGTCCGCGACCCACACCTTGCCGATGTCGAGCCCGACGCGCGTGAGGAAGAGTTCTTGCAGCTCGGTGA
CCCGCTCGATGTGGCGGTCCGGATCGACGGTGTGGCGCGTGGCGGGGTAGTCGGCGAACGCGGCGGCGAG
GGTGCGTACGGCCCTGGGGACGTCGTCGCGGGTGGCGAGGCGCACCGTGGGCTTGTACTCGGTCATGGTA
AGCTTTTTGCAAAAGCCTAGGCCTCCAAAAAAGCCTCCTCACTACTTCTGGAATAGCTCAGAGGCCGAGG
CGGCCTCGGCCTCTGCATAAATAAAAAAAATTAGTCAGCCATGGGGCGGAGAATGGGCGGAACTGGGCGG
AGTTAGGGGCGGGATGGGCGGAGTTAGGGGCGGGACTATGGTTGCTGACTAATTGAGATGCATGCTTTGC
ATACTTCTGCCTGCTGGGGAGCCTGGGGACTTTCCACACCTGGTTGCTGACTAATTGAGATGCATGCTTT
GCATACTTCTGCCTGCTGGGGAGCCTGGGGACTTTCCACACCCTAACTGACACACATTCCACAGGGTCGA
CCACTGTGCTGGCGAATTCCTACATCTCA
[3630 nt withheld, positions 4160-7789]
GATGTACCACCACACTGGGATCCGGCCGGCGCCTAGAGAAGGAGTGAGGGCTGGATAAAGGGAGGATCGA
GGCGGGGTCGAACGAGGAGGTTCAAGGGGGAGAGACGGGGCGGATGGAGGAAGAGGAGGCGGAGGCTTAG
GGTGTACAAAGGGCTTGACCCAGGGAGGGGGGTCAAAAGCCAAGGCTTCCCAGGTCACGATGTAGGGGAC
CTGGTCTGGGTGTCCATGCGGGCCAGGTGAAAAGACCTTGATCTTAACCTGGGTGATGAGGTCTCGGTTA
AAGGTGCCGTCTCGCGGCCATCCGACGTTAAAGGTTGGCCATTCTGCAGAGCAGAAGGTAACCCAACGTC
TCTTCTTGACATCTACCGACTGGTTGTGAGCGATCCGCTCGACATCTTTCCAGTGACCTAAGGTCAAACT
TAAGGGAGTGGTAACAGTCTGGCCCTAATTTTCAGACAAATACAGAAACACAGTCAGACAGAGACAACAC
AGAACGATGCTGCAGCGCTGCAGCAGACAAGACGCGCGGCTTCGGTTCCAAACCGAAAGCAAAAATTCAG
ACGGAGGCGGGAACTGTTTTAGGTTCTCGTCTCCTACCAGAACCACATATCCTGACGGGGTCGGATTCCA
CATCGACTCCCTTCCTCAGGTCGGGCCACAAAAACGGCCCCCAAAGTCCCTGGGACGTCTCCCAGGGTTG
CGGCCGGGTGTTCAGAACTCGTCAGTTCCACCACGGGTCCGCCAGATACAGAGCTAGTTAGCTAACTAGT
ACCGACGCAGGCGCATAAAATCAGTCATAGACACTAGACAATCGGACAGACACAGATAAGTTGCTGGCCA
GCTTGCCTCCCGGTGGTGGGTCGGTGGTCCCTGGGCAGGGGTCTCCCGATCCCGGACGAGCCCCCAAATG
AAAGACCCCCGCTGACGGGTAGTCAA
