>Addgene plasmid #11011 | EGFR WT | addgene partial sequence | sequence record 17980 | 11011 with pBABE-5
GTGTGGTGGTACATC
[892 nt withheld, positions 16-907]
