>Addgene plasmid #11011 | EGFR WT | addgene partial sequence | sequence record 90234 | pBABE3 5'-ACCCTAACTGACACACATTCC-3'
CACTGTGCTGGCGAATTCCTACATCTCA
[1064 nt withheld, positions 29-1092]
